Addgene plasmid #148669: pnYC-HseIF4E_AF
Purpose: Bacterial Expression of HseIF4E
Depositing lab: Elisa Izaurralde. Depositing organization: Max Planck Institute for Developmental Biology. Publication: The Structures of eIF4E-eIF4G Complexes Reveal an Extended Interface to Regulate Translation Initiation. Gruner S, Peter D, Weber R, Wohlbold L, Chung MY, Weichenrieder O, Valkov E, Igreja C, Izaurralde E. Mol Cell. 2016 Nov 3;64(3):467-479. doi: 10.1016/j.molcel.2016.09.020. Epub 2016 Oct 20. PubMed 27773676.
Backbone
  Vector backbone: Unknown
  Vector type: Bacterial Expression
Growth in bacteria
  Bacterial resistance: Chloramphenicol, 25 μg/mL
  Growth temperature: 37°C
  Growth strain: DH5alpha
  Copy number: Low Copy
Gene/Insert
  Gene/Insert name: HseIF4E
  Species: H. sapiens (human)
  Mutation: one silent mutation compared to the sequence of isoform1 given by NCBI: NM_001968.3. (Uniprot.: P06730)
  Entrez Gene: EIF4E (a.k.a. AUTS19, CBP, EIF4E1, EIF4EL1, EIF4F, eIF-4E)
  Cloning method: Unknown
Terms and licenses: Academic/Nonprofit Terms; Industry Terms: Not Available to Industry
Depositor comments: Plasmids from this collection were made available to the research community and donated after the lab closed. Please note that the sequence provided by the depositing laboratory may be theoretical/predicted or based on Sanger sequencing results. There may be discrepancies between sequencing results obtained by Addgene and the depositor sequence. If an Addgene verified sequence is not available, please contact before placing your order to request that our lab fully sequence the plasmid.
How to cite: pnYC-HseIF4E_AF was a gift from Elisa Izaurralde (Addgene plasmid # 148669 ; http://n2t.net/addgene:148669 ; RRID:Addgene_148669)
