[The description below was written by a language model from this plasmid's Addgene catalogue record and pLannotate feature annotations shown in this document.]
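Description:
pnYC-HseIF4E_AF is a 4,560 bp bacterial expression plasmid for producing human eIF4E, the translation initiation factor that binds the 7-methylguanosine cap of mRNA, in E. coli. The catalogue lists the backbone as unknown. The annotated features are consistent with a pACYC-type vector: a p15A origin of replication, a chloramphenicol acetyltransferase gene driven by its own cat promoter, and a tetracycline resistance gene that survives only as two fragments on either side of the expression cassette, together with its tet promoter. This arrangement suggests the cassette was inserted into the tet gene, so selection relies on chloramphenicol alone. The plasmid is recorded as low copy. Because p15A is compatible with ColE1-type origins, it can be maintained alongside a second plasmid in the same cell. Short matches to an RSF origin, IS1 and a predicted E. coli protein appear to be backbone remnants.

The payload is a standard T7 expression unit: a T7 promoter followed by a lac operator, the phage T7 gene 10 ribosome binding site, the EIF4E coding sequence and a T7 terminator. Transcription therefore needs a host that supplies T7 RNA polymerase, and it is repressed by lac repressor until induced with IPTG. No lacI gene is annotated on the plasmid. The insert corresponds to human isoform 1 with one silent mutation. No affinity tag is annotated on the coding sequence. A short fragment matching a T7 gene 10B-derived solubility tag lies downstream of the coding sequence, and the record does not show that it is fused to eIF4E. The associated publication concerns structures of eIF4E–eIF4G complexes, which fits a role in recombinant protein production, possibly by co-expression with binding partners, though the record does not state this.
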