Features (pLannotate 1.2.2; 15 found; start..end, strand, type, name):
    740..838     -  CDS            YPB2_ECOLX (fragment): Protein predicted: Swiss-Prot protein existence level 4. From Escherichia coli.
   1034..1934    -  CDS            TcR (fragment): tetracycline efflux protein; tet; confers resistance to tetracycline
   1961..1979    +  promoter       T7 promoter: promoter for bacteriophage T7 RNA polymerase
   1980..2004    +  protein_bind   lac operator: The lac repressor binds to the lac operator to inhibit transcription in E. coli. This inhibition can be relieved by adding lactose or isopropyl-β-D-thiogalactopyranoside (IPTG). lac repressor encoded by lacI
   2019..2041    +  RBS            RBS: efficient ribosome binding site from bacteriophage T7 gene 10 (Olins and Rangwala, 1989)
   2058..2708    +  CDS            EIF4E (sequence withheld): IF4E_HUMAN - Also known as EIF4EL1, EIF4F. Experimental evidence at protein level: Swiss-Prot protein existence level 1. Recognizes and binds the 7-methylguanosine-containing mRNA cap during an early step in the initiation of protein synthesis and facilitates ribosome binding by inducing the unwinding of the mRNAs secondary structures (PubMed:16271312, PubMed:22578813). In addition to its role in translation initiation, also acts as a regulator of translation and stability in the cytoplasm (PubMed:24335285). Component of the CYFIP1-EIF4E-FMR1 complex which binds to the mRNA cap and mediates tr
   2749..2798    +  CDS            SET1 (fragment): solubility-enhancement tag derived from T7 phage gene 10B
   2806..2853    +  terminator     T7 terminator: transcription terminator for bacteriophage T7 RNA polymerase
   2876..2980    -  CDS            TcR (fragment): tetracycline efflux protein; tet; confers resistance to tetracycline
   3028..3056    -  promoter       tet promoter: E. coli promoter for tetracycline efflux protein gene
   3168..3713    +  rep_origin     p15A ori: Plasmids containing the medium-copy-number p15A origin of replication can be propagated in E. coli cells that contain a second plasmid with the ColE1 origin.
   3801..3856    +  rep_origin     RSF ori (fragment): Plasmids containing the RSF 1030 origin of replication can be propagated in E. coli cells that contain additional plasmids with compatible origins.
   3975..4118    -  mobile_element IS1 (fragment): prokaryotic transposable element IS1
   4239..4341    +  promoter       cat promoter: promoter of the E. coli cat gene encoding chloramphenicol acetyltransferase
   4342..441     +  CDS            CmR (across the origin): chloramphenicol acetyltransferase; cat; confers resistance to chloramphenicol
>Addgene plasmid #148669 | pnYC-HseIF4E_AF | addgene full sequence | sequence record 358057 | Addgene NGS Result
CGTATGGCAATGAAAGACGGTGAGCTGGTGATATGGGATAGTGTTCACCCTTGTTACACCGTTTTCCATG
AGCAAACTGAAACGTTTTCATCGCTCTGGAGTGAATACCACGACGATTTCCGGCAGTTTCTACACATATA
TTCGCAAGATGTGGCGTGTTACGGTGAAAACCTGGCCTATTTCCCTAAAGGGTTTATTGAGAATATGTTT
TTCGTCTCAGCCAATCCCTGGGTGAGTTTCACCAGTTTTGATTTAAACGTGGCCAATATGGACAACTTCT
TCGCCCCCGTTTTCACCATGGGCAAATATTATACGCAAGGCGACAAGGTGCTGATGCCGCTGGCGATTCA
GGTTCATCATGCCGTTTGTGATGGCTTCCATGTCGGCAGAATGCTTAATGAATTACAACAGTACTGCGAT
GAGTGGCAGGGCGGGGCGTAATTTTTTTAAGGCAGTTATTGGTGCCCTTAAACGCCTGGTTGCTACGCCT
GAATAAGTGATAATAAGCGGATGAATGGCAGAAATTCGAAAGCAAATTCGACCCGGTCGTCGGTTCAGGG
CAGGGTCGTTAAATAGCCGCTTATGTCTATTGCTGGTTTACCGGTTTATTGACTACCGGAAGCAGTGTGA
CCGTGTGCTTCTCAAATGCCTGAGGCCAGTTTGCTCAGGCTCTCCCCGTGGAGGTAATAATTGACGATAT
GATCATTTATTCTGCCTCCCAGAGCCTGATAAAAACGGTTAGCGCTTCGTTAATACAGATGTAGGTGTTC
CACAGGGTAGCCAGCAGCATCCTGCGATGCAGATCCGGAACATAATGGTGCAGGGCGCTTGTTTCGGCGT
GGGTATGGTGGCAGGCCCCGTGGCCAGGACCCAACGCTGCCCGAGATGCGCCGCGTGCGGCTGCTGGAGA
TGGCGGACGCGATGGATATGTTCTGCCAAGGGTTGGTTTGCGCATTCACAGTTCTCCGCAAGAATTGATT
GGCTCCAATTCTTGGAGTGGTGAATCCGTTAGCGAGGTGCCGCCGGCTTCCATTCAGGTCGAGGTGGCCC
GGCTCCATGCACCGCGACGCAACGCGGGGAGGCAGACAAGGTATAGGGCGGCGCCTACAATCCATGCCAA
CCCGTTCCATGTGCTCGCCGAGGCGGCATAAATCGCCGTGACGATCAGCGGTCCAATGATCGAAGTTAGG
CTGGTAAGAGCCGCGAGCGATCCTTGAAGCTGTCCCTGATGGTCGTCATCTACCTGCCTGGACAGCATGG
CCTGCAACGCGGGCATCCCGATGCCGCCGGAAGCGAGAAGAATCATAATGGGGAAGGCCATCCAGCCTCG
CGTCGCGAACGCCAGCAAGACGTAGCCCAGCGCGTCGGCCGCCATGCCGGCGATAATGGCCTGCTTCTCG
CCGAAACGTTTGGTGGCGGGACCAGTGACGAAGGCTTGAGCGAGGGCGTGCAAGATTCCGAATACCGCAA
GCGACAGGCCGATCATCGTCGCGCTCCAGCGAAAGCGGTCCTCGCCGAAAATGACCCAGAGCGCTGCCGG
CACCTGTCCTACGAGTTGCATGATAAAGAAGACAGTCATAAGTGCGGCGACGATAGTCATGCCCCGCGCC
CACCGGAAGGAGCTGACTGGGTTGAAGGCTCTCAAGGGCATCGGTCGACGCTCTCCCTTATGCGACTCCT
GCATTAGGAAGCAGCCCAGTAGTAGGTTGAGGCCGTTGAGCACCGCCGCCGCAAGGAATGGTGCATGCAA
GGAGATGGCGCCCAACAGTCCCCCGGCCACGGGGCCTGCCACCATACCCACGCCGAAACAAGCGCTCATG
AGCCCGAAGTGGCGAGCCCGATCTTCCCCATCGGTGATGTCGGCGATATAGGCGCCAGCAACCGCACCTG
TGGCGCCGGTGATGCCGGCCACGATGCGTCCGGCGTAGAGGATCAGACTAAGATCTCGATCCCGCGAAAT
TAATACGACTCACTATAGGGGAATTGTGAGCGGATAACAATTCCCCACTAGTAATAATTTTGTTTAACTT
TAAGAAGGAGATATACATATGCTCGAG
[651 nt withheld, positions 2058-2708]
TAAGGATCCTAATAGTCTAGAGCTAGCCCTAGGAGATCCGGCTGCTAACAAAGCCCGAAAGGAAGCTGAG
TTGGCTGCTGCCACCGCTGAGCAATAACTAGCATAACCCCTTGGGGCCTCTAAACGGGTCTTGAGGGGTT
TTTTGCTGAAAGGAGGAACTATATCCGGATATCCCGCAAGAGGCCCGGCAGTACCGGCATAACCAAGCCT
ATGCCTACAGCATCCAGGGTGACGGTGCCGAGGATGACGATGAGCGCATTGTTAGATTTCATACACGGTG
CCTGACTGCGTTAGCAATTTAACTGTGATAAACTACCGCATTAAAGCTTATCGATGATAAGCTGTCAAAC
ATGAGAATTACAACTTATATCGTATGGGGCTGACTTCAGGTGCTACATTTGAAGAGATAAATTGCACTGA
AATCAAGAAATATTTTATCTGATTAATAAGATGATCTTCTTGAGATCGTTTTGGTCTGCGCGTAATCTCT
TGCTCTGAAAACGAAAAAACCGCCTTGCAGGGCGGTTTTTCGAAGGTTCTCTGAGCTACCAACTCTTTGA
ACCGAGGTAACTGGCTTGGAGGAGCGCAGTCACCAAAACTTGTCCTTTCAGTTTAGCCTTAACCGGCGCA
TGACTTCAAGACTAACTCCTCTAAATCAATTACCAGTGGCTGCTGCCAGTGGTGCTTTTGCATGTCTTTC
CGGGTTGGACTCAAGACGATAGTTACCGGATAAGGCGCAGCGGTCGGACTGAACGGGGGGTTCGTGCATA
CAGTCCAGCTTGGAGCGAACTGCCTACCCGGAACTGAGTGTCAGGCGTGGAATGAGACAAACGCGGCCAT
AACAGCGGAATGACACCGGTAAACCGAAAGGCAGGAACAGGAGAGCGCACGAGGGAGCCGCCAGGGGGAA
ACGCCTGGTATCTTTATAGTCCTGTCGGGTTTCGCCACCACTGATTTGAGCGTCAGATTTCGTGATGCTT
GTCAGGGGGGCGGAGCCTATGGAAAAACGGCTTTGCCGCGGCCCTCTCACTTCCCTGTTAAGTATCTTCC
TGGCATCTTCCAGGAAATCTCCGCCCCGTTCGTAAGCCATTTCCGCTCGCCGCAGTCGAACGACCGAGCG
TAGCGAGTCAGTGAGCGAGGAAGCGGAATATATCCTGTATCACATATTCTGCTGACGCACCGGTGCAGCC
TTTTTTCTCCTGCCACATGAAGCACTTCACTGACACCCTCATCAGTGCCAACATAGTAAGCCAGTATACA
CTCCCCTAGCGCTGATGTCCGGCGGTGCTTTTGCCGTTACGCACCACCCCGTCAGTAGCTGAACAGGAGG
GACAGCTGATAGAAACAGAAGCCACTGGAGCACCTCAAAAACACCATCATACACTAAATCAGTAAGTTGG
CAGCATCACCCGACGCACTTTGCGCCGAATAAATACCTGTGACGGAAGATCACTTCGCAGAATAAATAAA
TCCTGGTGTCCCTGTTGATACCGGGAAGCCCTGGGCCAACTTTTGGCGAAAATGAGACGTTGATCGGCAC
GTAAGAGGTTCCAACTTTCACCATAATGAAATAAGATCACTACCGGGCGTATTTTTTGAGTTATCGAGAT
TTTCAGGAGCTAAGGAAGCTAAAATGGAGAAAAAAATCACTGGATATACCACCGTTGATATATCCCAATG
GCATCGTAAAGAACATTTTGAGGCATTTCAGTCAGTTGCTCAATGTACCTATAACCAGACCGTTCAGCTG
GATATTACGGCCTTTTTAAAGACCGTAAAGAAAAATAAGCACAAGTTTTATCCGGCCTTTATTCACATTC
TTGCCCGCCTGATGAATGCTCATCCGGAATTC
